>Addgene plasmid #71476 | pMCSG7-D16A-NmeCas9 | depositor full sequence | sequence record 129042 | pMCSG7-D16A-NmeCas9 sequence 8541 bps
TGGCGAATGGG
[124 nt withheld, positions 12-135]
C
[91 nt withheld, positions 137-227]
AGGGTGATGGTTCACATTAACGCTTACAATTTAGGTGGCACTTTTCGGGGAAATGTGCGCGGAACCCCTA
TTTGTTTATTTTTCTAAATACATTCAAATATGTATCCGCTCATGAGACAATAACCCTGATAAATGCTTCA
ATAATTTGAAAAAGGAAGAGTATGAGTATTCAACATTTCCGTGTCGCCCTTATTCCCTTTTTTGCGGCAT
TTTGCCTTCCTGTTTTTGCTCACCCAGAAACGCTGGTGAAAGTAAAAGATGCTGAAGATCAGTTGGGTGC
ACGAGTGGGTTACATCGAACTGGATCTCAACAGCGGTAAGATCCTTGAGAGTTTTCGCCCCGAAGAACGT
TTTCCAATGATGAGCACTTTTAAAGTTCTGCTATGTGGCGCGGTATTATCCCGTATTGACGCCGGGCAAG
AGCAACTCGGTCGCCGCATACACTATTCTCAGAATGACTTGGTTGAGTACTCACCAGTCACAGAAAAGCA
TCTTACGGATGGCATGACAGTAAGAGAATTATGCAGTGCTGCCATAACCATGAGTGATAACACTGCGGCC
AACTTACTTCTGACAACGATCGGAGGACCGAAGGAGCTAACCGCTTTTTTGCACAACATGGGGGATCATG
TAACTCGCCTTGATCGTTGGGAACCGGAGCTGAATGAAGCCATACCAAACGACGAGCGTGACACCACGAT
GCCTGCAGCAATGGCAACAACGTTGCGCAAACTATTAACTGGCGAACTACTTACTCTAGCTTCCCGGCAA
CAATTAATAGACTGGATGGAGGCGGATAAAGTTGCAGGACCACTTCTGCGCTCGGCCCTTCCGGCTGGCT
GGTTTATTGCTGATAAATCTGGAGCCGGTGAGCGTGGGTCTCGCGGTATCATTGCAGCACTGGGGCCAGA
TGGTAAGCCCTCCCGTATCGTAGTTATCTACACGACGGGGAGTCAGGCAACTATGGATGAACGAAATAGA
CAGATCGCTGAGATAGGTGCCTCACTGATTAAGCATTGGTAACTGTCAGACCAAGTTTACTCATATATAC
TTTAGATTGATTTAAAACTTCATTTTTAATTTAAAAGGATCTAGGTGAAGATCCTTTTTGATAATCTCAT
GACCAAAATCCCTTAACGTGAGTTTTCGTTCCACTGAGCGTCAGACCCCGTAGAAAAGATCAAAGGATCT
TCTTGAGATCCTTTTTTTCTGCGCGTAATCTGCTGCTTGCAAACAAAAAAACCACCGCTACCAGCGGTGG
TTTGTTTGCCGGATCAAGAGCTACCAACTCTTTTTCCGAAGGTAACTGGCTTCAGCAGAGCGCAGATACC
AAATACTGTCCTTCTAGTGTAGCCGTAGTTAGGCCACCACTTCAAGAACTCTGTAGCACCGCCTACATAC
CTCGCTCTGCTAATCCTGTTACCAGTGGCTGCTGCCAGTGGCGATAAGTCGTGTCTTACCGGGTTGGACT
CAAGACGATAGTTACCGGATAAGGCGCAGCGGTCGGGCTGAACGGGGGGTTCGTGCACACAGCCCAGCTT
GGAGCGAACGACCTACACCGAACTGAGATACCTACAGCGTGAGCTATGAGAAAGCGCCACGCTTCCCGAA
GGGAGAAAGGCGGACAGGTATCCGGTAAGCGGCAGGGTCGGAACAGGAGAGCGCACGAGGGAGCTTCCAG
GGGGAAACGCCTGGTATCTTTATAGTCCTGTCGGGTTTCGCCACCTCTGACTTGAGCGTCGATTTTTGTG
ATGCTCGTCAGGGGGGCGGAGCCTATGGAAAAACGCCAGCAACGCGGCCTTTTTACGGTTCCTGGCCTTT
TGCTGGCCTTTTGCTCACATGTTCTTTCCTGCGTTATCCCCTGATTCTGTGGATAACCGTATTACCGCCT
TTGAGTGAGCTGATACCGCTCGCCGCAGCCGAACGACCGAGCGCAGCGAGTCAGTGAGCGAGGAAGCGGA
AGAGCGCCTGATGCGGTATTTTCTCCTTACGCATCTGTGCGGTATTTCACACCGCATATATGGTGCACTC
TCAGTACAATCTGCTCTGATGCCGCATAGTTAAGCCAGTATACACTCCGCTATCGCTACGTGACTGGGTC
ATGGCTGCGCCCCGACACCCGCCAACACCCGCTGACGCGCCCTGACGGGCTTGTCTGCTCCCGGCATCCG
CTTACAGACAAGCTGTGACCGTCTCCGGGAGCTGCATGTGTCAGAGGTTTTCACCGTCATCACCGAAACG
CGCGAGGCAGCTGCGGTAAAGCTCATCAGCGTGGTCGTGAAGCGATTCACAGATGTCTGCCTGTTCATCC
GCGTCCAGCTCGTTGAGTTTCTCCAGAAGCGTTAATGTCTGGCTTCTGATAAAGCGGGCCATGTTAAGGG
CGGTTTTTTCCTGTTTGGTCACTGATGCCTCCGTGTAAGGGGGATTTCTGTTCATGGGGGTAATGATACC
GATGAAACGAGAGAGGATGCTCACGATACGGGTTACTGATGATGAACATGCCCGGTTACTGGAACGTTGT
GAGGGTAAACAACTGGCGGTATGGATGCGGCGGGACCAGAGAAAAATCACTCAGGGTCAATGCCAGCGCT
TCGTTAATACAGATGTAGGTGTTCCACAGGGTAGCCAGCAGCATCCTGCGATGCAGATCCGGAACATAAT
GGTGCAGGGCGCTGACTTCCGCGTTTCCAGACTTTACGAAACACGGAAACCGAAGACCATTCATGTTGTT
GCTCAGGTCGCAGACGTTTTGCAGCAGCAGTCGCTTCACGTTCGCTCGCGTATCGGTGATTCATTCTGCT
AACCAGTAAGGCAACCCCGCCAGCCTAGCCGGGTCCTCAACGACAGGAGCACGATCATGCGCACCCGTGG
GGCCGCCATGCCGGCGATAATGGCCTGCTTCTCGCCGAAACGTTTGGTGGCGGGACCAGTGACGAAGGCT
TGAGCGAGGGCGTGCAAGATTCCGAATACCGCAAGCGACAGGCCGATCATCGTCGCGCTCCAGCGAAAGC
GGTCCTCGCCGAAAATGACCCAGAGCGCTGCCGGCACCTGTCCTACGAGTTGCATGATAAAGAAGACAGT
CATAAGTGCGGCGACGATAGTCATGCCCCGCGCCCACCGGAAGGAGCTGACTGGGTTGAAGGCTCTCAAG
GGCATCGGTCGAGATCCCGGTGCCTAATGAGTGAGCTAACTTACATTAATTGCGTTGCGCTCACTGCCCG
CTTTCCAGTCGGGAAACCTGTCGTGCCAGCTGCATTAATGAATCGGCCAACGCGCGGGGAGAGGCGGTTT
GCGTATTGGGCGCCAGGGTGGTTTTTCTTTTCACCAGTGAGACGGGCAACAGCTGATTGCCCTTCACCGC
CTGGCCCTGAGAGAGTTGCAGCAAGCGGTCCACGCTGGTTTGCCCCAGCAGGCGAAAATCCTGTTTGATG
GTGGTTAACGGCGGGATATAACATGAGCTGTCTTCGGTATCGTCGTATCCCACTACCGAGATATCCGCAC
CAACGCGCAGCCCGGACTCGGTAATGGCGCGCATTGCGCCCAGCGCCATCTGATCGTTGGCAACCAGCAT
CGCAGTGGGAACGATGCCCTCATTCAGCATTTGCATGGTTTGTTGAAAACCGGACATGGCACTCCAGTCG
CCTTCCCGTTCCGCTATCGGCTGAATTTGATTGCGAGTGAGATATTTATGCCAGCCAGCCAGACGCAGAC
GCGCCGAGACAGAACTTAATGGGCCCGCTAACAGCGCGATTTGCTGGTGACCCAATGCGACCAGATGCTC
CACGCCCAGTCGCGTACCGTCTTCATGGGAGAAAATAATACTGTTGATGGGTGTCTGGTCAGAGACATCA
AGAAATAACGCCGGAACATTAGTGCAGGCAGCTTCCACAGCAATGGCATCCTGGTCATCCAGCGGATAGT
TAATGATCAGCCCACTGACGCGTTGCGCGAGAAGATTGTGCACCGCCGCTTTACAGGCTTCGACGCCGCT
TCGTTCTACCATCGACACCACCACGCTGGCACCCAGTTGATCGGCGCGAGATTTAATCGCCGCGACAATT
TGCGACGGCGCGTGCAGGGCCAGACTGGAGGTGGCAACGCCAATCAGCAACGACTGTTTGCCCGCCAGTT
GTTGTGCCACGCGGTTGGGAATGTAATTCAGCTCCGCCATCGCCGCTTCCACTTTTTCCCGCGTTTTCGC
AGAAACGTGGCTGGCCTGGTTCACCACGCGGGAAACGGTCTGATAAGAGACACCGGCATACTCTGCGACA
TCGTATAACGTTACTGGTTTCACATTCACCACCCTGAATTGACTCTCTTCCGGGCGCTATCATGCCATAC
CGCGAAAGGTTTTGCGCCATTCGATGGTGTCCGGGATCTCGACGCTCTCCCTTATGCGACTCCTGCATTA
GGAAGCAGCCCAGTAGTAGGTTGAGGCCGTTGAGCACCGCCGCCGCAAGGAATGGTGCATGCAAGGAGAT
GGCGCCCAACAGTCCCCCGGCCACGGGGCCTGCCACCATACCCACGCCGAAACAAGCGCTCATGAGCCCG
AAGTGGCGAGCCCGATCTTCCCCATCGGTGATGTCGGCGATATAGGCGCCAGCAACCGCACCTGTGGCGC
CGGTGATGCCGGCCACGATGCGTCCGGCGTAGAGGATCGAGATCGATCTCGATCCCGCGAAATTAATACG
ACTCACTATAGGGGAATTGTGAGCGGATAACAATTCCCCTCTAGAAATAATTTTGTTTAACTTTAAGAAG
GAGATATACATATGCACCATCATCATCATCATTCTTCTGGTGTAGATCTGGGTACCGAGAACCTGTACTT
CCAATCCAATGCCATGGCTGCCTTCAAACCTAATTCAATCAACTACATCCTCGGCCTCGCTATCGGCATC
GCATCCGTCGGCTGGGCGATGGTAGAAATTGACGAAGAAGAAAACCCCATCCGCCTGATTGATTTGGGCG
TGCGCGTATTTGAGCGTGCCGAAGTACCGAAAACAGGCGACTCCCTTGCCATGGCAAGGCGTTTGGCGCG
CAGTGTTCGCCGCCTGACCCGCCGTCGCGCCCACCGCCTGCTTCGGACCCGCCGCCTATTGAAACGCGAA
GGCGTATTACAAGCCGCCAATTTTGACGAAAACGGCTTGATTAAATCCTTACCGAATACACCATGGCAAC
TTCGCGCAGCCGCATTAGACCGCAAACTGACGCCTTTAGAGTGGTCGGCAGTCTTGTTGCATTTAATCAA
ACATCGCGGCTATTTATCGCAACGGAAAAACGAGGGCGAAACTGCCGATAAGGAGCTTGGCGCTTTGCTT
AAAGGCGTAGCCGGCAATGCCCATGCCTTACAGACAGGCGATTTCCGCACACCGGCCGAATTGGCTTTAA
ATAAATTTGAGAAAGAAAGCGGCCATATCCGCAATCAGCGCAGCGATTATTCGCATACGTTCAGCCGCAA
AGATTTACAGGCGGAGCTGATTTTGCTGTTTGAAAAACAAAAAGAATTTGGCAATCCGCATGTTTCAGGC
GGCCTTAAAGAAGGTATTGAAACCCTACTGATGACGCAACGCCCTGCCCTGTCCGGCGATGCCGTTCAAA
AAATGTTGGGGCATTGCACCTTCGAACCGGCAGAGCCGAAAGCCGCTAAAAACACCTACACAGCCGAACG
TTTCATCTGGCTGACCAAGCTGAACAACCTGCGTATTTTAGAGCAAGGCAGCGAGCGGCCATTGACCGAT
ACCGAACGCGCCACGCTTATGGACGAGCCATACAGAAAATCCAAACTGACTTACGCACAAGCCCGTAAGC
TGCTGGGTTTAGAAGATACCGCCTTTTTCAAAGGCTTGCGCTATGGTAAAGACAATGCCGAAGCCTCAAC
ATTGATGGAAATGAAGGCCTACCATGCCATCAGCCGTGCACTGGAAAAAGAAGGATTGAAAGACAAAAAA
TCCCCATTAAACCTTTCTCCCGAATTACAAGACGAAATCGGCACGGCATTCTCCCTGTTCAAAACCGATG
AAGACATTACAGGCCGTCTGAAAGACCGTATACAGCCCGAAATCTTAGAAGCGCTGTTGAAACACATCAG
CTTCGATAAGTTCGTCCAAATTTCCTTGAAAGCATTGCGCCGAATTGTGCCTCTAATGGAACAAGGCAAA
CGTTACGATGAAGCCTGCGCCGAAATCTACGGAGACCATTACGGCAAGAAGAATACGGAAGAAAAGATTT
ATCTGCCGCCGATTCCCGCCGACGAAATCCGCAACCCCGTCGTCTTGCGCGCCTTATCTCAAGCACGTAA
GGTCATTAACGGCGTGGTACGCCGTTACGGCTCCCCAGCTCGTATCCATATTGAAACTGCAAGGGAAGTA
GGTAAATCGTTTAAAGACCGCAAAGAAATTGAGAAACGCCAAGAAGAAAACCGCAAAGACCGGGAAAAAG
CCGCCGCCAAATTCCGAGAGTATTTCCCCAATTTTGTCGGAGAACCCAAATCCAAAGATATTCTGAAACT
GCGCCTGTACGAGCAACAACACGGCAAATGCCTGTATTCGGGCAAAGAAATCAACTTAGGCCGTCTGAAC
GAAAAAGGCTATGTCGAAATCGACCATGCCCTGCCGTTCTCGCGCACATGGGACGACAGTTTCAACAATA
AAGTACTGGTATTGGGCAGCGAAAACCAAAACAAAGGCAATCAAACCCCTTACGAATACTTCAACGGCAA
AGACAACAGCCGCGAATGGCAGGAATTTAAAGCGCGTGTCGAAACCAGCCGTTTCCCGCGCAGTAAAAAA
CAACGGATTCTGCTGCAAAAATTCGATGAAGACGGCTTTAAAGAACGCAATCTGAACGACACGCGCTACG
TCAACCGTTTCCTGTGTCAATTTGTTGCCGACCGTATGCGGCTGACAGGTAAAGGCAAGAAACGTGTCTT
TGCATCCAACGGACAAATTACCAATCTGTTGCGCGGCTTTTGGGGATTGCGCAAAGTGCGTGCGGAAAAC
GACCGCCATCACGCCTTGGACGCCGTCGTCGTTGCCTGCTCGACCGTTGCCATGCAGCAGAAAATTACCC
GTTTTGTACGCTATAAAGAGATGAACGCGTTTGACGGTAAAACCATAGACAAAGAAACAGGAGAAGTGCT
GCATCAAAAAACACACTTCCCACAACCTTGGGAATTTTTCGCACAAGAAGTCATGATTCGCGTCTTCGGC
AAACCGGACGGCAAACCCGAATTCGAAGAAGCCGATACCCTAGAAAAACTGCGCACGTTGCTTGCCGAAA
AATTATCATCTCGCCCCGAAGCCGTACACGAATACGTTACGCCACTGTTTGTTTCACGCGCGCCCAATCG
GAAGATGAGCGGGCAAGGGCATATGGAGACCGTCAAATCCGCCAAACGACTGGACGAAGGCGTCAGCGTG
TTGCGCGTACCGCTGACACAGTTAAAACTGAAAGACTTGGAAAAAATGGTCAATCGGGAGCGCGAACCTA
AGCTATACGAAGCACTGAAAGCACGGCTGGAAGCACATAAAGACGATCCTGCCAAAGCCTTTGCCGAGCC
GTTTTACAAATACGATAAAGCAGGCAACCGCACCCAACAGGTAAAAGCCGTACGCGTAGAGCAAGTACAG
AAAACCGGCGTATGGGTGCGCAACCATAACGGTATTGCCGACAACGCAACCATGGTGCGCGTAGATGTGT
TTGAGAAAGGCGACAAGTATTATCTGGTACCGATTTACAGTTGGCAGGTAGCGAAAGGGATTTTGCCGGA
TAGGGCTGTTGTACAAGGAAAAGATGAAGAAGATTGGCAACTTATTGATGATAGTTTCAACTTTAAATTC
TCATTACACCCTAATGATTTAGTCGAGGTTATAACAAAAAAAGCTAGAATGTTTGGTTACTTTGCCAGCT
GCCATCGAGGCACAGGTAATATCAATATACGCATTCATGATCTTGATCATAAAATTGGCAAAAATGGAAT
ACTGGAAGGTATCGGCGTCAAAACCGCCCTTTCATTCCAAAAATACCAAATTGACGAACTGGGCAAAGAA
ATCAGACCATGCCGTCTGAAAAAACGCCCGCCTGTCCGTTAAAACATTGGAAGTGGATAACGGATCCGAA
TTCGAGCTCCGTCGACAAGCTTGCGGCCGCACTCGAGCACCACCACCACCACCACTGAGATCCGGCTGCT
AACAAAGCCCGAAAGGAAGCTGAGTTGGCTGCTGCCACCGCTGAGCAATAACTAGCATAACCCCTTGGGG
CCTCTAAACGGGTCTTGAGGGGTTTTTTGCTGAAAGGAGGAACTATATCCGGAT
Features (pLannotate 1.2.2; 19 found; start..end, strand, type, name):
     12..242     +  rep_origin     f1 ori (fragment) (sequence partly withheld): f1 bacteriophage origin of replication; arrow indicates direction of (+) strand synthesis
    285..388     +  promoter       AmpR promoter: bla
    389..1249    +  CDS            AmpR: β-lactamase; bla; confers resistance to ampicillin, carbenicillin, and related antibiotics
   1420..2008    +  rep_origin     ori: high-copy-number ColE1/pMB1/pBR322/pUC origin of replication
   2194..2336    -  misc_feature   bom: basis of mobility region from pBR322
   2438..2629    -  CDS            rop: Rop protein, which maintains plasmids at low copy number; rop
   2646..3026    +  CDS            YPB1_ECOLX: Protein predicted: Swiss-Prot protein existence level 4. From Escherichia coli.
   3098..3389    -  CDS            TcR (fragment): tetracycline efflux protein; tet; confers resistance to tetracycline
   3404..3425    -  protein_bind   CAP binding site: CAP binding activates transcription in the presence of cAMP. E. coli catabolite activator protein
   3438..4520    -  CDS            lacI: lac repressor; lacI; The lac repressor binds to the lac operator to inhibit transcription in E. coli. This inhibition can be relieved by adding lactose or isopropyl-β-D-thiogalactopyranoside (IPTG).
   4521..4598    -  promoter       lacI promoter: lacI
   4606..4885    -  CDS            TcR (fragment): tetracycline efflux protein; tet; confers resistance to tetracycline
   4911..4929    +  promoter       T7 promoter: promoter for bacteriophage T7 RNA polymerase
   4930..4954    +  protein_bind   lac operator: The lac repressor binds to the lac operator to inhibit transcription in E. coli. This inhibition can be relieved by adding lactose or isopropyl-β-D-thiogalactopyranoside (IPTG). lac repressor encoded by lacI
   4969..4991    +  RBS            RBS: efficient ribosome binding site from bacteriophage T7 gene 10 (Olins and Rangwala, 1989)
   5071..8319    +  CDS            NmCas9: Cas9 endonuclease from the Neisseria meningitidis Type II CRISPR/Cas system (Esvelt et al., 2013) generates RNA-guided double strand breaks in DNA
   8385..8402    +  CDS            9xHis (fragment): 9xHis affinity tag
   8412..8461    +  CDS            SET1 (fragment): solubility-enhancement tag derived from T7 phage gene 10B
   8469..8516    +  terminator     T7 terminator: transcription terminator for bacteriophage T7 RNA polymerase
