[The description below was written by a language model from this plasmid's Addgene catalogue record and pLannotate feature annotations shown in this document.]
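Description:
pMCSG7-D16A-NmeCas9 is an 8,541 bp bacterial expression plasmid built on the pMCSG7 backbone, a pET-style vector used for recombinant protein production in E. coli. It is propagated through a ColE1/pMB1-type origin accompanied by the pBR322 bom site and the rop gene, and is selected with ampicillin via the bla (AmpR) cassette. The feature table also picks up a partial f1 origin and two fragments of a tetracycline resistance gene flanking the lacI region. These appear to be nonfunctional backbone remnants rather than usable markers.

The payload is the Neisseria meningitidis Cas9 coding sequence carrying a D16A substitution in the RuvC nuclease domain. According to the record, this converts the enzyme into a nickase by disabling one of its two DNA-cleaving active sites. Expression is driven by a T7 promoter followed by a lac operator and the T7 gene 10 ribosome binding site, and it ends at a T7 terminator. The plasmid-borne lacI gene supplies repressor, so transcription stays off until IPTG induction in a host that provides T7 RNA polymerase. The catalogue entry describes an N-terminal 6xHis tag and a TEV protease site, which allow metal-affinity purification followed by tag removal. The automated annotation does not label these elements, although there is unannotated space between the RBS and the Cas9 CDS where they would sit. A short His-tag fragment and a partial SET1 match annotated downstream of Cas9 are probably residual vector sequence, and the record does not say whether they are translated.

The construct is suited to producing purified NmeCas9 nickase for in vitro biochemical work, such as dissecting the contribution of each nuclease domain to cleavage activity.
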