Addgene plasmid #71476: pMCSG7-D16A-NmeCas9
Purpose: bacterial pMCSG7 expression vector expressing Nme cas9 nickase with a D16A mutation (RuvC domain) with T7 promoter, N-terminal His tag and TEV site
Depositing lab: Erik Sontheimer. Depositing organization: University of Massachusetts, Worcester. Publication: DNase H Activity of Neisseria meningitidis Cas9. Zhang Y, Rajan R, Seifert HS, Mondragon A, Sontheimer EJ. Mol Cell. 2015 Oct 15;60(2):242-55. doi: 10.1016/j.molcel.2015.09.020. PubMed 26474066.
Backbone
  Vector backbone: pMCSG7
  Backbone manufacturer: MCSG
  Backbone size w/o insert (bp): 5286
  Total vector size (bp): 8541
  Vector type: Bacterial Expression
Growth in bacteria
  Bacterial resistance: Ampicillin, 100 μg/mL
  Growth temperature: 37°C
  Growth strain: DH5alpha
  Copy number: Unknown
Gene/Insert
  Gene/Insert name: pMCSG7-D16A-NmeCas9
  Species: Neisseria meningitidis
  Insert size (bp): 3321
  Mutation: D16A
  Tag / fusion protein: 6His (N terminal on insert)
Terms and licenses: Academic/Nonprofit Terms; Industry Terms: Not Available to Industry
How to cite: pMCSG7-D16A-NmeCas9 was a gift from Erik Sontheimer (Addgene plasmid # 71476 ; http://n2t.net/addgene:71476 ; RRID:Addgene_71476)
