>Addgene plasmid #71476 | pMCSG7-D16A-NmeCas9 | addgene partial sequence | sequence record 137954 | T7term 5'-GCTAGTTATTGCTCAGCGG-3'
TAGCAGCCGGATCTCAGTGGTGGTGGTGGTGGTGCTCGAGTGCGGCCGCAAGCTTGTCGACGGAGCTCGA
ATTCGGATCCGTTATCCACTTCCAATGTTTTAACGGACAGGCGGGCGTTTTTTCAGACGGCATGGTCTGA
TTTCTTTGCCCAGTTCGTCAATTTGGTATTTTTGGAATGAAAGGGCGGTTTTGACGCCGATACCTTCCAG
TATTCCATTTTTGCCAATTTTATGATCAAGATCATGAATGCGTATATTGATATTACCTGTGCCTCGATGG
CAGCTGGCAAAGTAACCAAACATTCTAGCTTTTTTTGTTATAACCTCGACTAAATCATTAGGGTGTAATG
AGAATTTAAAGTTGAAACTATCATCAATAAGTTGCCAATCTTCTTCATCTTTTCCTTGTACAACAGCCCT
ATCCGGCAAAATCCCTTTCGCTACCTGCCAACTGTAAATCGGTACCAGATAATACTTGTCGCCTTTCTCA
AACACATCTACGCGCACCATGGTTGCGTTGTCGGCAATACCGTTATGGTTGCGCACCCATACGCCGGTTT
TCTGTACTTGCTCTACGCGTACGGCTTTTACCTGTTGGGTGCGGTTGCCTGCTTTATCGTATTTGTAAAA
CGGCTCGGCAAAGGCTTTGGCAGGATCGTCTTTATGTGCTTCCAGCCGTGCTTTCAGTGCTTCGTATAGC
TTAGGTTCGCGCTCCCGATTGACCATTTTTTCCAAGTCTTTCAGTTTTAACTGTGTCAGCGGTACGCGCA
ACACGCTGACGCCTTCGTCCAGTCGTTTGGCGGATT
