>Addgene plasmid #71476 | pMCSG7-D16A-NmeCas9 | addgene partial sequence | sequence record 137956 | pBRrevBam 5'-GGTGATGTCGGCGATATAGG-3'
GCCGGCCACGATGCGTCCGGCGTAGAGGATCGAGATCGATCTCGATCCCGCGAAATTAATACGACTCACT
ATAGGGGAATTGTGAGCGGATAACAATTCCCCTCTAGAAATAATTTTGTTTAACTTTAAGAAGGAGATAT
ACATATGCACCATCATCATCATCATTCTTCTGGTGTAGATCTGGGTACCGAGAACCTGTACTTCCAATCC
AATGCCATTGCTGCCTTCAAACCTAATTCAATCAACTACATCCTCGGCCTCGCTATCGGCATCGCATCCG
TCGGCTGGGCGATGGTAGAAATTGACGAAGAAGAAAACCCCATCCGCCTGATTGATTTGGGCGTGCGCGT
ATTTGAGCGTGCCGAAGTACCGAAAACAGGCGACTCCCTTGCCATGGCAAGGCGTTTGGCGCGCAGTGTT
CGCCGCCTGACCCGCCGTCGCGCCCACCGCCTGCTTCGGACCCGCCGCCTATTGAAACGCGAAGGCGTAT
TACAAGCCGCCAATTTTGACGAAAACGGCTTGATTAAATCCTTACCGAATACACCATGGCAACTTCGCGC
AGCCGCATTAGACCGCAAACTGACGCCTTTAGAGTGGTCGGCAGTCTTGTTGCATTTAATCAAACATCGC
GGCTATTTATCGCAACGGAAAAACGAGGGCGAAACTGCCGATAAGGAGCTTGGCGCTTTGCTTAAAGGCG
TAGCCGGCAATGCCCATGCCTTACAGACAGGCGATTTCCGCACACCGGCCGAATTGGCTTTAAATAAATT
TGAGAA
